>Addgene plasmid #184335 | pDisplay-EGFP-2A-HA-Nrxn3-alpha- 2(-)/3(+)/4(+)/6(-)-GPI | addgene full sequence | sequence record 370478 | Addgene NGS Result
GCGCGCGTTGACATTGATTATTGACTAGTTATTAATAGTAATCAATTACGGGGTCATTAGTTCATAGCCC
ATATATGGAGTTCCGCGTTACATAACTTACGGTAAATGGCCCGCCTGGCTGACCGCCCAACGACCCCCGC
CCATTGACGTCAATAATGACGTATGTTCCCATAGTAACGCCAATAGGGACTTTCCATTGACGTCAATGGG
TGGAGTATTTACGGTAAACTGCCCACTTGGCAGTACATCAAGTGTATCATATGCCAAGTACGCCCCCTAT
TGACGTCAATGACGGTAAATGGCCCGCCTGGCATTATGCCCAGTACATGACCTTATGGGACTTTCCTACT
TGGCAGTACATCTACGTATTAGTCATCGCTATTACCATGGTGATGCGGTTTTGGCAGTACATCAATGGGC
GTGGATAGCGGTTTGACTCACGGGGATTTCCAAGTCTCCACCCCATTGACGTCAATGGGAGTTTGTTTTG
GCACCAAAATCAACGGGACTTTCCAAAATGTCGTAACAACTCCGCCCCATTGACGCAAATGGGCGGTAGG
CGTGTACGGTGGGAGGTCTATATAAGCAGAGCTCTCTGGCTAACTAGAGAACCCACTGCTTACTGGCTTA
TCGAAATTAATACGACTCACTATAGGGAGACCCAAGCTTGGTACCGAGCTCGGATCTATGGTGAGCAAGG
GCGAGGAGCTGTTCACCGGGGTGGTGCCCATCCTGGTCGAGCTGGACGGCGACGTAAACGGCCACAAGTT
CAGCGTGTCCGGCGAGGGCGAGGGCGATGCCACCTACGGCAAGCTGACCCTGAAGTTCATCTGCACCACC
GGCAAGCTGCCCGTGCCCTGGCCCACCCTCGTGACCACCCTGACCTACGGCGTGCAGTGCTTCAGCCGCT
ACCCCGACCACATGAAGCAGCACGACTTCTTCAAGTCCGCCATGCCCGAAGGCTACGTCCAGGAGCGCAC
CATCTTCTTCAAGGACGACGGCAACTACAAGACCCGCGCCGAGGTGAAGTTCGAGGGCGACACCCTGGTG
AACCGCATCGAGCTGAAGGGCATCGACTTCAAGGAGGACGGCAACATCCTGGGGCACAAGCTGGAGTACA
ACTACAACAGCCACAACGTCTATATCATGGCCGACAAGCAGAAGAACGGCATCAAGGTGAACTTCAAGAT
CCGCCACAACATCGAGGACGGCAGCGTGCAGCTCGCCGACCACTACCAGCAGAACACCCCCATCGGCGAC
GGCCCCGTGCTGCTGCCCGACAACCACTACCTGAGCACCCAGTCCGCCCTGAGCAAAGACCCCAACGAGA
AGCGCGATCACATGGTCCTGCTGGAGTTCGTGACCGCCGCCGGGATCACTCTCGGCATGGACGAGCTGTA
CAAGTCCGGACTCAGATCCGGCAGTGGAGAGGGCAGAGGAAGTCTGCTAACATGCGGTGACGTCGAGGAG
AATCCTGGCCCAGAATTCGGCTTGGGGATATCCACCATGGAGACAGACACACTCCTGCTATGGGTACTGC
TGCTCTGGGTTCCAGGTTCCACTGGTGACTATCCATATGATGTTCCAGATTATGCTGGGGCCCAGCCGGC
CAGATCTTTCATGGGCCTTCCTAACCAGTGGGCCCGCTACCTGCGTTGGGATGCAAGCACGCGCAGTGAC
CTGAGCTTCCAGTTCAAGACCAATGTTTCCACTGGGCTGCTCCTGTATTTGGATGATGGTGGTGTCTGTG
ACTTCCTCTGTCTCTCCCTGGTGGATGGCCGCGTTCAGCTCCGCTTTAGCATGGACTGTGCCGAGACCAC
TGTGCTATCCAACAAGCAGGTGAACGACAGCAGTTGGCACTTCCTCATGGTGAGCCGTGATCGTGTGCGC
ACTGGGCTGGTGATTGATGGTGAGGGCCAGTCTGGAGAGCTACGGCCCCAGCGGCCTTATATGGATGTGG
TCAGTGATTTGTTCCTCGGTGGCGTCCCCGCTGACATTCGACCTTCTGCCCTGACCCTCGATGGAGTACA
GAGCATGCCTGGCTTTAAGGGATTAATGCTGGATCTCAAGTATGGCAACTCGGAACCTCGGCTTCTGGGG
AGCCAGAGCGTCCAGTTAGAAGCAGAGGGACCCTGTGGCGAGCGTCCCTGTGAAAATGGTGGGATCTGCT
TCCTCTTGGATGGTCATCCCACCTGTGACTGTTCTACCACTGGCTATGGTGGCACACTCTGCTCAGAAGA
TGTCAGTCAAGGTCCAGGCCTCTCCCATCTTATGATGAGTGAACAAGCACGAGAGGAGAACGTGGCCACC
TTCCGAGGCTCAGAGTATCTGTGCTATGACCTGTCCCAGAACCCCATCCAGAGCAGCAGCGACGAAATCA
CCCTTTCCTTTAAGACCTGGCAACGCAATGGGCTCATCCTCCACACTGGCAAGTCGGCCGACTATGTTAA
CCTGGCTCTGAAGGATGGTGCGGTCTCCTTGGTCATTAACCTGGGGTCCGGGGCCTTTGAGGCCATTGTG
GAGCCAGTGAATGGGAAATTCAACGACAACGCCTGGCATGATGTCAAAGTGACACGCAATCTTCGGCAGG
TGACAATCTCTGTGGATGGCATCCTAACCACAACGGGCTACACTCAAGAGGACTACACCATGCTGGGCTC
AGATGACTTCTTCTATGTTGGTGGAAGCCCAAGTACCGCAGACTTGCCAGGTTCACCTGTGAGCAACAAC
TTCATGGGCTGCCTTAAAGAGGTTGTTTATAAGAATAATGACATCCGTCTAGAGCTGTCTCGCTTGGCCC
GGATTGGAGACACCAAGATGAAAATCTATGGTGAAGTTGTGTTCAAGTGTGAGAACGTGGCCACACTGGA
TCCCATCAACTTTGAGACCCCAGAGGCTTACATCAGCTTGCCCAAGTGGAACACCAAACGTATGGGCTCC
ATTTCCTTTGACTTTCGCACCACTGAGCCCAACGGCCTGATTCTCTTCACTCACGGGAAGCCTCAAGAAA
GGAAAGATGTCCGGAGCCAAAAGAACACAAAAGTTGACTTCTTTGCTGTGGAACTTCTTGATGGCAACCT
GTATTTGCTGCTTGACATGGGCTCTGGCACCATCAAAGTGAAGGCCACTCAGAAGAAGGCCAATGATGGG
GAATGGTACCACGTGGATATTCAGCGTGATGGCAGATCAGGTACCATATCTGTGAACAGCAGGCGCACGC
CATTCACCGCCAGTGGGGAGAGTGAAATTCTCGACCTGGAGGGGGACATGTATCTGGGCGGGCTGCCAGA
GAACCGAGCTGGCCTCATCCTCCCCACGGAGCTCTGGACCGCCATGCTCAACTACGGTTACGTGGGCTGC
ATCCGCGACCTGTTCATCGATGGGCGCAGCAAGAACATCCGGCAGCTGGCGGAGATGCAGAACGCAGCAG
GCGTCAAGTCCTCCTGTTCACGCATGAGCGCCAAGCAGTGTGACAGCTACCCCTGCAAGAACAACGCGGT
GTGCAAGGACGGCTGGAACCGCTTCATCTGCGACTGCACTGGCACCGGCTACTGGGGGAGAACCTGCGAA
AGAGAGGCATCTATCCTGAGCTATGACGGCAGCATGTACATGAAGGTCATCATGCCCATGGTGATGCACA
CGGAGGCAGAGGATGTGTCCTTCCGCTTCATGTCACAGCGAGCCTATGGGCTACTGGTAGCCACAACCTC
CAGGGATTCTGCAGATACACTGCGTCTAGAGTTGGATGGTGGGCGTGTCAAGCTCATGGTTAACTTAGAC
TGTATCAGGATAAACTGTAACTCCAGCAAAGGACCTGAGACCCTGTATGCAGGGCAGAAGCTCAATGACA
ATGAGTGGCACACCGTCCGGGTAGTGCGGAGAGGAAAAAGCCTTAAGCTAACAGTGGATGATGATGTGGC
TGAGGGGACAATGGTGGGCGACCACACCCGCCTGGAATTCCACAATATTGAAACTGGTATCATGACTGAG
AAGCGTTACATCTCTGTGGTCCCCTCCAGTTTCATTGGCCATCTACAGAGCCTCATGTTCAATGGCTTAC
TGTACATTGATTTGTGCAAAAATGGCGACATCGACTACTGTGAACTGAAGGCTCGCTTTGGACTGAGAAA
CATCATCGCCGACCCTGTCACTTTTAAGACCAAGAGCAGCTACCTGACCCTCGCCACCCTACAGGCTTAC
ACCTCCATGCACCTCTTCTTCCAGTTCAAGACCACTTCAGCTGATGGCTTCATTCTCTTCAATAGCGGAG
ATGGCAATGATTTTATTGCAGTTGAGCTGGTCAAGGGGTACATACACTATGTGTTTGATCTCGGCAATGG
TCCCAATGTGATCAAAGGCAACAGTGACCGCCCCCTGAATGACAACCAGTGGCACAACGTGGTCATCACC
AGGGACAGCAGTAACACCCACAGTCTGAAGGTGGACACCAAGGTAGTCACTCAGGTCATCAATGGTGCCA
AAAATCTGGATTTGAAAGGTGACCTCTATATGGCTGGCTTAGCCCAGGGCATGTACAGCAACCTTCCCAA
GCTTGTGGCCTCCAGGGATGGATTTCAGGGCTGCCTGGCCTCTGTGGACTTGAATGGACGCCTGCCTGAT
CTCATCAACGATGCTCTCCACAGGAGTGGACAGATCGAGCGAGGCTGTGAAGGACCCAGTACAACCTGTC
AGGAGGATTCATGCGCCAACCAGGGGGTTTGCATGCAGCAGTGGGAAGGTTTCACCTGTGACTGCTCCAT
GACATCATATTCTGGAAACCAGTGCAATGACCCTGGTGCAACATACATCTTTGGGAAAAGCGGTGGCCTC
ATCCTCTATACCTGGCCAGCAAATGACAGACCCAGCACACGCTCTGACCGTCTCGCCGTGGGCTTCAGCA
CTACTGTGAAGGATGGTATCTTAGTACGCATTGACAGCGCCCCTGGACTTGGCGACTTCCTCCAGCTTCA
CATAGAACAAGGGAAAATTGGAGTTGTCTTCAATATTGGCACAGTTGACATCTCCATCAAAGAAGAGAGA
ACTCCTGTCAATGATGGCAAATACCACGTTGTGCGCTTCACCAGGAATGGGGGAAATGCTACACTTCAGG
TGGACAACTGGCCAGTGAATGAGCACTATCCTACAGGCAACACTGATAATGAACGCCTCCAAATGGTAAA
ACAGAAAATCCCCTTCAAATATAACCGGCCCGTAGAGGAGTGGCTGCAGGAAAAAGGCCGGCAGCTAACC
ATCTTCAACACCCAGGCGCAAATAGCCATCGGAGGAAAGGACAAAGGACGTCTCTTTCAAGGTCAACTCT
CTGGGCTCTATTATGATGGTTTGAAAGTACTGAACATGGCAGCTGAGAACAACCCTAATATTAAAATCAA
TGGAAGTGTCCGGCTAGTGGGAGAAGTCCCATCAGTCTCAGGAACAACACAGACAACGTCCATGCCACCT
GAAATGTCTACCACCGTCATGGAAACCACCACCACCATGGCTACGACCACCACCCGAAAGAACCGCTCTA
CAGCCAGCATTCAGCCCACGTCAGATGATCTTGTTTCATCTGCTGAATGTTCAAGTGATGATGAAGACTT
TGTCGAATGTGAACCAAGTACAGCCAGAAGCTCTAATGCAGCTAGATCACTCCGTGCCGCCCTTACATGG
ACATGGCGACTCACTTACACACTTACCCCTCTCATCTTCATCTCCTGTGTAGTACACTCATAGCTCGAGG
ATCAGCCTCGACTGTGCCTTCTAGTTGCCAGCCATCTGTTGTTTGCCCCTCCCCCGTGCCTTCCTTGACC
CTGGAAGGTGCCACTCCCACTGTCCTTTCCTAATAAAATGAGGAAATTGCATCGCATTGTCTGAGTAGGT
GTCATTCTATTCTGGGGGGTGGGGTGGGGCAGGACAGCAAGGGGGAGGATTGGGAAGACAATAGCAGGCA
TGCTGGGGATGCGGTGGGCTCTATGGCTTCTGAGGCGGAAAGAACCAGTGGCGGTAATACGGTTATCCAC
AGAATCAGGGGATAACGCAGGAAAGAACATGTGAGCAAAAGGCCAGCAAAAGGCCAGGAACCGTAAAAAG
GCCGCGTTGCTGGCGTTTTTCCATAGGCTCCGCCCCCCTGACGAGCATCACAAAAATCGACGCTCAAGTC
AGAGGTGGCGAAACCCGACAGGACTATAAAGATACCAGGCGTTTCCCCCTGGAAGCTCCCTCGTGCGCTC
TCCTGTTCCGACCCTGCCGCTTACCGGATACCTGTCCGCCTTTCTCCCTTCGGGAAGCGTGGCGCTTTCT
CATAGCTCACGCTGTAGGTATCTCAGTTCGGTGTAGGTCGTTCGCTCCAAGCTGGGCTGTGTGCACGAAC
CCCCCGTTCAGCCCGACCGCTGCGCCTTATCCGGTAACTATCGTCTTGAGTCCAACCCGGTAAGACACGA
CTTATCGCCACTGGCAGCAGCCACTGGTAACAGGATTAGCAGAGCGAGGTATGTAGGCGGTGCTACAGAG
TTCTTGAAGTGGTGGCCTAACTACGGCTACACTAGAAGAACAGTATTTGGTATCTGCGCTCTGCTGAAGC
CAGTTACCTTCGGAAAAAGAGTTGGTAGCTCTTGATCCGGCAAACAAACCACCGCTGGTAGCGGTGGTTT
TTTTGTTTGCAAGCAGCAGATTACGCGCAGAAAAAAAGGATCTCAAGAAGATCCTTTGATCTTTTCTACG
GGGTCTGACGCTCAGTGGAACGAAAACTCACGTTAAGGGATTTTGGTCATGAGATTATCAAAAAGGATCT
TCACCTAGATCCTTTTAAATTAAAAATGAAGTTTTAAATCAATCTAAAGTATATATGAGTAACCTGAGGC
TATGGCAGGGCCTGCCGCCCCGACGTTGGCTGCGAGCCCTGGGCCTTCACCCGAACTTGGGGGGTGGGGT
GGGGAAAAGGAAGAAACGCGGGCGTATTGGCCCCAATGGGGTCTCGGTGGGGTATCGACAGAGTGCCAGC
CCTGGGACCGAACCCCGCGTTTATGAACAAACGACCCAACACCGTGCGTTTTATTCTGTCTTTTTATTGC
CGTCATAGCGCGGGTTCCTTCCGGTATTGTCTCCTTCCGTGTTTCAGTTAGCCTCCCCCTAGGGTGGGCG
AAGAACTCCAGCATGAGATCCCCGCGCTGGAGGATCATCCAGCCGGCGTCCCGGAAAACGATTCCGAAGC
CCAACCTTTCATAGAAGGCGGCGGTGGAATCGAAATCTCGTGATGGCAGGTTGGGCGTCGCTTGGTCGGT
CATTTCGAACCCCAGAGTCCCGCTCAGAAGAACTCGTCAAGAAGGCGATAGAAGGCGATGCGCTGCGAAT
CGGGAGCGGCGATACCGTAAAGCACGAGGAAGCGGTCAGCCCATTCGCCGCCAAGCTCTTCAGCAATATC
ACGGGTAGCCAACGCTATGTCCTGATAGCGGTCCGCCACACCCAGCCGGCCACAGTCGATGAATCCAGAA
AAGCGGCCATTTTCCACCATGATATTCGGCAAGCAGGCATCGCCATGGGTCACGACGAGATCCTCGCCGT
CGGGCATGCTCGCCTTGAGCCTGGCGAACAGTTCGGCTGGCGCGAGCCCCTGATGCTCTTCGTCCAGATC
ATCCTGATCGACAAGACCGGCTTCCATCCGAGTACGTGCTCGCTCGATGCGATGTTTCGCTTGGTGGTCG
AATGGGCAGGTAGCCGGATCAAGCGTATGCAGCCGCCGCATTGCATCAGCCATGATGGATACTTTCTCGG
CAGGAGCAAGGTGAGATGACAGGAGATCCTGCCCCGGCACTTCGCCCAATAGCAGCCAGTCCCTTCCCGC
TTCAGTGACAACGTCGAGCACAGCTGCGCAAGGAACGCCCGTCGTGGCCAGCCACGATAGCCGCGCTGCC
TCGTCTTGCAGTTCATTCAGGGCACCGGACAGGTCGGTCTTGACAAAAAGAACCGGGCGCCCCTGCGCTG
ACAGCCGGAACACGGCGGCATCAGAGCAGCCGATTGTCTGTTGTGCCCAGTCATAGCCGAATAGCCTCTC
CACCCAAGCGGCCGGAGAACCTGCGTGCAATCCATCTTGTTCAATCATGCGAAACGATCCTCATCCTGTC
TCTTGATCGATCTTTGCAAAAGCCTAGGCCTCCAAAAAAGCCTCCTCACTACTTCTGGAATAGCTCAGAG
GCCGGGCCTCGGCCTCTGCATAAATAAAAAAAATTAGTCAGCCATGGGGCGGAGAATGGGCGGAACTGGG
CGGAGTTAGGGGCGGGATGGGCGGAGTTAGGGGCGGGACTATGGTTGCTGACTAATTGAGATGCATGCTT
TGCATACTTCTGCCTGCTGGGGAGCCTGGGGACTTTCCACACCTGGTTGCTGACTAATTGAGATGCATGC
TTTGCATACTTCTGCCTGCTGGGGAGCCTGGGGACTTTCCACACCCTAACTGACACACATTCCACAGCTG
GTTCTTTCCGCCTCAGGACTCTTCCTTTTTCAATAAATCAATCTAAAGTATATATGAGTAAACTTGGTCT
GACAGTTACCAATGCTTAATCAGTGAGGCACCTATCTCAGCGATCTGTCTATTTCGTTCATCCATAGTTG
CCTGACTCCCCGTCGTGTAGATAACTACGATACGGGAGGGCTTACCATCTGGCCCCAGTGCTGCAATGAT
ACCGCGAGACCCACGCTCACCGGCTCCAGATTTATCAGCAATAAACCAGCCAGCCGGAAGGGCCGAGCGC
AGAAGTGGTCCTGCAACTTTATCCGCCTCCATCCAGTCTATTAATTGTTGCCGGGAAGCTAGAGTAAGTA
GTTCGCCAGTTAATAGTTTGCGCAACGTTGTTGCCATTGCTACAGGCATCGTGGTGTCACGCTCGTCGTT
TGGTATGGCTTCATTCAGCTCCGGTTCCCAACGATCAAGGCGAGTTACATGATCCCCCATGTTGTGCAAA
AAAGCGGTTAGCTCCTTCGGTCCTCCGATCGTTGTCAGAAGTAAGTTGGCCGCAGTGTTATCACTCATGG
TTATGGCAGCACTGCATAATTCTCTTACTGTCATGCCATCCGTAAGATGCTTTTCTGTGACTGGTGAGTA
CTCAACCAAGTCATTCTGAGAATAGTGTATGCGGCGACCGAGTTGCTCTTGCCCGGCGTCAATACGGGAT
AATACCGCGCCACATAGCAGAACTTTAAAAGTGCTCATCATTGGAAAACGTTCTTCGGGGCGAAAACTCT
CAAGGATCTTACCGCTGTTGAGATCCAGTTCGATGTAACCCACTCGTGCACCCAACTGATCTTCAGCATC
TTTTACTTTCACCAGCGTTTCTGGGTGAGCAAAAACAGGAAGGCAAAATGCCGCAAAAAAGGGAATAAGG
GCGACACGGAAATGTTGAATACTCATACTCTTCCTTTTTCAATATTATTGAAGCATTTATCAGGGTTATT
GTCTCATGAGCGGATACATATTTGAATGTATTTAGAAAAATAAACAAATAGGGGTTCCGCGCACATTTCC
CCGAAAAGTGCCACCTG
[124 nt withheld, positions 9538-9661]
C
[91 nt withheld, positions 9663-9753]
A
[49 nt withheld, positions 9755-9803]
CCTTTGACGTTGGAGTCCACGTTCTTT
[37 nt withheld, positions 9831-9867]
ACCCTATCTCGGTCTATTCTTTTGATTTATAAGGGATTTTGCCGATTTCGGCCTATTGGTTAAAAAATGA
GCTGATTTAACAAAAATTTAACGCGAATTTTAACAAAATATTAACGCTTACAATTTAC
Features (pLannotate 1.2.2; 20 found; start..end, strand, type, name):
     10..389     +  enhancer       CMV enhancer: human cytomegalovirus immediate early enhancer
    390..593     +  promoter       CMV promoter: human cytomegalovirus (CMV) immediate early promoter
    589..622     +  LTR            5' LTR (truncated) (fragment): truncated 5' long terminal repeat (LTR) from HIV-1
    638..656     +  promoter       T7 promoter: promoter for bacteriophage T7 RNA polymerase
    688..1404    +  CDS            EGFP: EGFP is a basic (constitutively fluorescent) green fluorescent protein published in 1996, derived from Aequorea victoria. It is reported to be a rapidly-maturing weak dimer with moderate acid sensitivity.
   1507..1569    +  sig_peptide    Igκ leader: leader sequence from mouse immunoglobulin κ light chain
   1569..1592    +  CDS            3xHA (fragment): three tandem HA epitope tags
   1618..5631    +  CDS            Nrxn3 (fragment): NRX3A_MOUSE - Experimental evidence at protein level: Swiss-Prot protein existence level 1. Neuronal cell surface protein that may be involved in cell recognition and cell adhesion. May mediate intracellular signaling (By similarity). From Mus musculus (Mouse).
   5752..5976    +  polyA_signal   bGH poly(A) signal: bovine growth hormone polyadenylation signal
   5980..5998    +  promoter       SV40 promoter (fragment): SV40 enhancer and early promoter
   6108..6696    -  rep_origin     ori: high-copy-number ColE1/pMB1/pBR322/pUC origin of replication
   6918..6934    +  polyA_signal   bGH poly(A) signal (fragment): bovine growth hormone polyadenylation signal
   7025..7072    -  polyA_signal   HSV TK poly(A) signal: herpes simplex virus thymidine kinase polyadenylation signal (Cole and Stacy, 1985)
   7131..7283    -  CDS            ble (fragment): BLE_KLEPN - Experimental evidence at protein level: Swiss-Prot protein existence level 1. Binding protein with a strong affinity to the bleomycin family of antibiotics. Binds to CL990; an antimitotic-antibiotic compound. From Klebsiella pneumoniae.
   7304..8098    -  CDS            NeoR/KanR: aminoglycoside phosphotransferase from Tn5; aph(3')-II (or nptII); confers resistance to neomycin, kanamycin, and G418 (Geneticin®)
   8133..8486    -  promoter       SV40 promoter: SV40 enhancer and early promoter
   8488..8505    -  promoter       AmpR promoter (fragment): bla
   8546..9406    -  CDS            AmpR: β-lactamase; bla; confers resistance to ampicillin, carbenicillin, and related antibiotics
   9407..9511    -  promoter       AmpR promoter: bla
   9538..9966    +  rep_origin     f1 ori (sequence partly withheld): f1 bacteriophage origin of replication; arrow indicates direction of (+) strand synthesis
