[The description below was written by a language model from this plasmid's Addgene catalogue record and pLannotate feature annotations shown in this document.]
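Description:
pDisplay-EGFP-2A-HA-Nrxn3-alpha-2(-)/3(+)/4(+)/6(-)-GPI is a mammalian expression plasmid of about 10 kb built on the pDisplay-AP-CFP-TM backbone, a cell-surface display vector. In bacteria it is maintained at high copy through a ColE1/pUC-type origin with ampicillin selection (AmpR). An f1 origin is also present. For mammalian cells it carries a NeoR/KanR cassette driven by the SV40 early promoter and ended by the HSV TK polyadenylation signal, which allows G418 selection.

The payload is a single CMV enhancer/promoter-driven open reading frame terminated by the bGH polyadenylation signal. EGFP comes first, followed by a 2A peptide (recorded in the catalogue entry but not annotated in the feature table). It is followed by the mouse Igκ leader, an HA epitope tag and a roughly 4 kb mouse neurexin-3 alpha (Nrxn3) coding fragment. Ribosomal skipping at the 2A separates free cytosolic EGFP, which marks transfected cells, from the neurexin polypeptide. The Igκ signal peptide then directs that polypeptide into the secretory pathway, leaving HA at its mature N terminus for surface detection. According to the record, the insert encodes the GPI-anchored form of Nrxn3-alpha produced by use of alternative splice site 5, rather than the transmembrane form.

The name indicates no insert at sites 2 and 6 and inserts at sites 3 and 4. The purpose text lists inserts at sites 1 and 3 but is truncated, so the full splice configuration cannot be confirmed from the record. A T7 promoter upstream of the ORF serves as a sequencing primer site. The plasmid suits expression of a defined neurexin-3 proteoform in cultured cells, in connection with work mapping Nrxn3 variants required for dendritic inhibition.
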