Addgene plasmid #184335: pDisplay-EGFP-2A-HA-Nrxn3-alpha- 2(-)/3(+)/4(+)/6(-)-GPI
Purpose: Expression of GPI-anchored form of mouse Nrx3-alpha containing the alternative splice site 5 together with EGFP protein separated by 2A peptide. Contains insertions at alternatively splice sites 1,3,
Depositing lab: Peter Scheiffele. Depositing organization: University of Basel. Publication: Targeted proteoform mapping uncovers specific Neurexin-3 variants required for dendritic inhibition. Hauser D, Behr K, Konno K, Schreiner D, Schmidt A, Watanabe M, Bischofberger J, Scheiffele P. Neuron. 2022 May 8. pii: S0896-6273(22)00362-2. doi: 10.1016/j.neuron.2022.04.017. PubMed 35550065.
Backbone
  Vector backbone: pDisplay-AP-CFP-TM
  Backbone manufacturer: Alice Ting Lab / Addgene_#20861
  Modifications to backbone: EGFP-2A was inserted after the CMV promoter in frame with the signal peptide
  Vector type: Mammalian Expression
  Selectable markers: Neomycin (select with G418)
Growth in bacteria
  Bacterial resistance: Ampicillin, 100 μg/mL
  Growth temperature: 37°C
  Growth strain: DH5alpha
  Copy number: High Copy
Gene/Insert
  Gene/Insert name: Nrxn3-alpha-GPI
  Species: M. musculus (mouse)
  Insert size (bp): 4179
  Entrez Gene: Nrxn3
  Promoter: CMV
  Tag / fusion protein: HA-tag (N terminal on insert)
  Cloning method: Restriction Enzyme; 5′ cloning site BglII (not destroyed); 3′ cloning site XhoI (not destroyed)
  Sequencing primers: 5′ T7; 3′ BGH-rev
Terms and licenses: Academic/Nonprofit Terms; Industry Terms: Not Available to Industry
How to cite: pDisplay-EGFP-2A-HA-Nrxn3-alpha- 2(-)/3(+)/4(+)/6(-)-GPI was a gift from Peter Scheiffele (Addgene plasmid # 184335 ; http://n2t.net/addgene:184335 ; RRID:Addgene_184335)
